>Addgene plasmid #105296 | pRFP-NLS | addgene full sequence | sequence record 204201 | Addgene NGS Result
GGATCTTCTTGAGATCCTTTTTTTCTGCGCGTAATCTGCTGCTTGCAAACAAAAAAACCACCGCTACCAG
CGGTGGTTTGTTTGCCGGATCAAGAGCTACCAACTCTTTTTCCGAAGGTAACTGGCTTCAGCAGAGCGCA
GATACCAAATACTGTTCTTCTAGTGTAGCCGTAGTTAGGCCACCACTTCAAGAACTCTGTAGCACCGCCT
ACATACCTCGCTCTGCTAATCCTGTTACCAGTGGCTGCTGCCAGTGGCGATAAGTCGTGTCTTACCGGGT
TGGACTCAAGACGATAGTTACCGGATAAGGCGCAGCGGTCGGGCTGAACGGGGGGTTCGTGCACACAGCC
CAGCTTGGAGCGAACGACCTACACCGAACTGAGATACCTACAGCGTGAGCTATGAGAAAGCGCCACGCTT
CCCGAAGGGAGAAAGGCGGACAGGTATCCGGTAAGCGGCAGGGTCGGAACAGGAGAGCGCACGAGGGAGC
TTCCAGGGGGAAACGCCTGGTATCTTTATAGTCCTGTCGGGTTTCGCCACCTCTGACTTGAGCGTCGATT
TTTGTGATGCTCGTCAGGGGGGCGGAGCCTATGGAAAAACGCCAGCAACGCGGCCTTTTTACGGTTCCTG
GCCTTTTGCTGGCCTTTTGCTCACATGTTCTTTCCTGCGTTATCCCCTGATTCTGTGGATAACCGTATTA
CCGCCATGCATTAGTTATTAATAGTAATCAATTACGGGGTCATTAGTTCATAGCCCATATATGGAGTTCC
GCGTTACATAACTTACGGTAAATGGCCCGCCTGGCTGACCGCCCAACGACCCCCGCCCATTGACGTCAAT
AATGACGTATGTTCCCATAGTAACGCCAATAGGGACTTTCCATTGACGTCAATGGGTGGAGTATTTACGG
TAAACTGCCCACTTGGCAGTACATCAAGTGTATCATATGCCAAGTACGCCCCCTATTGACGTCAATGACG
GTAAATGGCCCGCCTGGCATTATGCCCAGTACATGACCTTATGGGACTTTCCTACTTGGCAGTACATCTA
CGTATTAGTCATCGCTATTACCATGGTGATGCGGTTTTGGCAGTACATCAATGGGCGTGGATAGCGGTTT
GACTCACGGGGATTTCCAAGTCTCCACCCCATTGACGTCAATGGGAGTTTGTTTTGGCACCAAAATCAAC
GGGACTTTCCAAAATGTCGTAACAACTCCGCCCCATTGACGCAAATGGGCGGTAGGCGTGTACGGTGGGA
GGTCTATATAAGCAGAGCTGGTTTAGTGAACCGTCAGATCCGCTAGCGCTACCGGTGCCACCATGGCCTC
CTCCGAGGACGTCATCAAGGAGTTCATGCGCTTCAAGGTGCGCATGGAGGGCTCCGTGAACGGCCACGAG
TTCGAGATCGAGGGCGAGGGCGAGGGCCGCCCCTACGAGGGCACCCAGACCGCCAAGCTGAAGGTGACCA
AGGGCGGCCCCCTGCCCTTCGCCTGGGACATCCTGTCCCCTCAGTTCCAGTACGGCTCCAAGGCCTACGT
GAAGCACCCCGCCGACATCCCCGACTACTTGAAGCTGTCCTTCCCCGAGGGCTTCAAGTGGGAGCGCGTG
ATGAACTTCGAGGACGGCGGCGTGGTGACCGTGACCCAGGACTCCTCCCTGCAGGACGGCGAGTTCATCT
ACAAGGTGAAGCTGCGCGGCACCAACTTCCCCTCCGACGGCCCCGTAATGCAGAAGAAGACCATGGGCTG
GGAGGCCTCCACCGAGCGGATGTACCCCGAGGACGGCGCCCTGAAGGGCGAGATCAAGATGAGGCTGAAG
CTGAAGGACGGCGGCCACTACGACGCCGAGGTCAAGACCACCTACATGGCCAAGAAGCCCGTGCAGCTGC
CCGGCGCCTACAAGACCGACATCAAGCTGGACATCACCTCCCACAACGAGGACTACACCATCGTGGAACA
GTACGAGCGCGCCGAGGGCCGCCACTCCACCGGCGCCGCTCGAGCTCAAGCTTCGAATTCCGCGATCCGA
GCAGTCCTCTGCCCGCCTCCCGTGAAGAAGAGGAAGAGAAAATGCCTGCTGTTGTAAGGATCCACCGGAT
CTAGATAACTGATCATAATCAGCCATACCACATTTGTAGAGGTTTTACTTGCTTTAAAAAACCTCCCACA
CCTCCCCCTGAACCTGAAACATAAAATGAATGCAATTGTTGTTGTTAACTTGTTTATTGCAGCTTATAAT
GGTTACAAATAAAGCAATAGCATCACAAATTTCACAAATAAAGCATTTTTTTCACTGCATTCTAGTTGTG
GTTTGTCCAAACTCATCAATGTATCTTAACGCGTAAATTGTAAGCGTTAATATTTTGTTAAAATTCGCGT
TAAATTTTTGTTAAATCAGCTCATTTTTTAACCAATAGGCCGAAATCGGCAAAATCCCTTATAAATCAAA
AGAATAGACCGAGATAGGGT
[37 nt withheld, positions 2471-2507]
AAAGAACGTGGACTCCAACGTCAAAGG
[49 nt withheld, positions 2535-2583]
T
[91 nt withheld, positions 2585-2675]
G
[124 nt withheld, positions 2677-2800]
CAGGTGGCACTTTTCGGGGAAATGTGCGCGGAACCCCTATTTGTTTATTTTTCTAAATACATTCAAATAT
GTATCCGCTCATGAGACAATAACCCTGATAAATGCTTCAATAATATTGAAAAAGGAAGAGTCCTGAGGCG
GAAAGAACCAGCTGTGGAATGTGTGTCAGTTAGGGTGTGGAAAGTCCCCAGGCTCCCCAGCAGGCAGAAG
TATGCAAAGCATGCATCTCAATTAGTCAGCAACCAGGTGTGGAAAGTCCCCAGGCTCCCCAGCAGGCAGA
AGTATGCAAAGCATGCATCTCAATTAGTCAGCAACCATAGTCCCGCCCCTAACTCCGCCCATCCCGCCCC
TAACTCCGCCCAGTTCCGCCCATTCTCCGCCCCATGGCTGACTAATTTTTTTTATTTATGCAGAGGCCGA
GGCCGCCTCGGCCTCTGAGCTATTCCAGAAGTAGTGAGGAGGCTTTTTTGGAGGCCTAGGCTTTTGCAAA
GATCGATCAAGAGACAGGATGAGGATCGTTTCGCATGATTGAACAAGATGGATTGCACGCAGGTTCTCCG
GCCGCTTGGGTGGAGAGGCTATTCGGCTATGACTGGGCACAACAGACAATCGGCTGCTCTGATGCCGCCG
TGTTCCGGCTGTCAGCGCAGGGGCGCCCGGTTCTTTTTGTCAAGACCGACCTGTCCGGTGCCCTGAATGA
ACTGCAAGACGAGGCAGCGCGGCTATCGTGGCTGGCCACGACGGGCGTTCCTTGCGCAGCTGTGCTCGAC
GTTGTCACTGAAGCGGGAAGGGACTGGCTGCTATTGGGCGAAGTGCCGGGGCAGGATCTCCTGTCATCTC
ACCTTGCTCCTGCCGAGAAAGTATCCATCATGGCTGATGCAATGCGGCGGCTGCATACGCTTGATCCGGC
TACCTGCCCATTCGACCACCAAGCGAAACATCGCATCGAGCGAGCACGTACTCGGATGGAAGCCGGTCTT
GTCGATCAGGATGATCTGGACGAAGAGCATCAGGGGCTCGCGCCAGCCGAACTGTTCGCCAGGCTCAAGG
CGAGCATGCCCGACGGCGAGGATCTCGTCGTGACCCATGGCGATGCCTGCTTGCCGAATATCATGGTGGA
AAATGGCCGCTTTTCTGGATTCATCGACTGTGGCCGGCTGGGTGTGGCGGACCGCTATCAGGACATAGCG
TTGGCTACCCGTGATATTGCTGAAGAGCTTGGCGGCGAATGGGCTGACCGCTTCCTCGTGCTTTACGGTA
TCGCCGCTCCCGATTCGCAGCGCATCGCCTTCTATCGCCTTCTTGACGAGTTCTTCTGAGCGGGACTCTG
GGGTTCGAAATGACCGACCAAGCGACGCCCAACCTGCCATCACGAGATTTCGATTCCACCGCCGCCTTCT
ATGAAAGGTTGGGCTTCGGAATCGTTTTCCGGGACGCCGGCTGGATGATCCTCCAGCGCGGGGATCTCAT
GCTGGAGTTCTTCGCCCACCCTAGGGGGAGGCTAACTGAAACACGGAAGGAGACAATACCGGAAGGAACC
CGCGCTATGACGGCAATAAAAAGACAGAATAAAACGCACGGTGTTGGGTCGTTTGTTCATAAACGCGGGG
TTCGGTCCCAGGGCTGGCACTCTGTCGATACCCCACCGAGACCCCATTGGGGCCAATACGCCCGCGTTTC
TTCCTTTTCCCCACCCCACCCCCCAAGTTCGGGTGAAGGCCCAGGGCTCGCAGCCAACGTCGGGGCGGCA
GGCCCTGCCATAGCCTCAGGTTACTCATATATACTTTAGATTGATTTAAAACTTCATTTTTAATTTAAAA
GGATCTAGGTGAAGATCCTTTTTGATAATCTCATGACCAAAATCCCTTAACGTGAGTTTTCGTTCCACTG
AGCGTCAGACCCCGTAGAAAAGATCAAA
Features (pLannotate 1.2.2; 15 found; start..end, strand, type, name):
      9..597     +  rep_origin     ori: high-copy-number ColE1/pMB1/pBR322/pUC origin of replication
    772..1075    +  enhancer       CMV enhancer: human cytomegalovirus immediate early enhancer
   1076..1279    +  promoter       CMV promoter: human cytomegalovirus (CMV) immediate early promoter
   1323..1997    +  CDS            mRFP1: mRFP1 is a basic (constitutively fluorescent) red fluorescent protein published in 2002, derived from Discosoma sp.. It is reported to be a somewhat slowly-maturing monomer with low acid sensitivity.
   1999..2020    +  misc_feature   MCS (fragment): multiple cloning site
   2022..2087    +  CDS            Rac1 (fragment): human Rac family small GTPase 1
   2110..2194    +  CDS            large T antigen (fragment): large T antigen from SV40 (simian virus 40)
   2217..2338    +  polyA_signal   SV40 poly(A) signal: SV40 polyadenylation signal
   2372..2800    -  rep_origin     f1 ori (sequence partly withheld): f1 bacteriophage origin of replication; arrow indicates direction of (+) strand synthesis
   2827..2931    +  promoter       AmpR promoter: bla
   2933..3290    +  promoter       SV40 promoter: SV40 enhancer and early promoter
   3325..4119    +  CDS            NeoR/KanR: aminoglycoside phosphotransferase from Tn5; aph(3')-II (or nptII); confers resistance to neomycin, kanamycin, and G418 (Geneticin®)
   4140..4292    +  CDS            ble (fragment): BLE_KLEPN - Experimental evidence at protein level: Swiss-Prot protein existence level 1. Binding protein with a strong affinity to the bleomycin family of antibiotics. Binds to CL990; an antimitotic-antibiotic compound. From Klebsiella pneumoniae.
   4351..4398    +  polyA_signal   HSV TK poly(A) signal: herpes simplex virus thymidine kinase polyadenylation signal (Cole and Stacy, 1985)
   4489..4505    -  polyA_signal   bGH poly(A) signal (fragment): bovine growth hormone polyadenylation signal
