[The description below was written by a language model from this plasmid's Addgene catalogue record and pLannotate feature annotations shown in this document.]
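Description:
pRFP-NLS is a mammalian expression plasmid built on the pERFP-C1 backbone, a C1-style fusion vector of about 4.7 kb in which a red fluorescent protein sits upstream of the cloning site. It is propagated in E. coli from a high-copy ColE1/pUC-type origin and selected with kanamycin. The resistance cassette is the Tn5 aminoglycoside phosphotransferase (NeoR/KanR), placed behind both a bacterial bla-type promoter and the SV40 enhancer/early promoter and followed by an HSV TK polyadenylation signal. The same gene can therefore confer kanamycin resistance in bacteria and G418 resistance in mammalian cells. An f1 origin is also present. Short annotated fragments of ble, SV40 large T antigen and a bGH poly(A) signal appear to be backbone remnants or partial matches rather than functional parts.

The expression unit consists of the CMV immediate-early enhancer and promoter driving mRFP1, a monomeric red fluorescent protein derived from Discosoma. This is fused in frame, through a remnant of the multiple cloning site, to a short C-terminal fragment of human Rac1, and the transcript ends at an SV40 poly(A) signal. The insert was cloned between EcoRI and BamHI. The record gives it as residues 172–192 in one field and 171–192 in another, and the annotated fragment of 66 nt is consistent with about 22 codons. As the plasmid name indicates, this Rac1 tail serves as a nuclear localization signal, directing the RFP to the nucleus rather than supplying any GTPase activity. The stated purpose is to visualize nuclear dynamics in living cells, and the associated publication concerns the role of the nucleus in cell motility within 3D matrices.
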