Addgene plasmid #105296: pRFP-NLS
Purpose: To visualize nuclear dynamics in living cells
Depositing lab: Kenneth Yamada. Depositing organization: National Institute of Dental and Craniofacial Research (NIDCR). Publication: Generation of compartmentalized pressure by a nuclear piston governs cell motility in a 3D matrix. Petrie RJ, Koo H, Yamada KM. Science. 2014 Aug 29;345(6200):1062-5. doi: 10.1126/science.1256965. PubMed 25170155.
Backbone
  Vector backbone: pERFP-C1
  Vector type: Mammalian Expression
Growth in bacteria
  Bacterial resistance: Kanamycin, 50 μg/mL
  Growth temperature: 37°C
  Growth strain: DH5alpha
  Copy number: High Copy
Gene/Insert
  Gene/Insert name: Rac1 (alt name: RAC1)
  Species: H. sapiens (human)
  Mutation: aa encoding 172-192
  Entrez Gene: RAC1 (a.k.a. MIG5, MRD48, Rac-1, TC-25, p21-Rac1)
  Tag / fusion protein: RFP (N terminal on backbone)
  Cloning method: Restriction Enzyme; 5′ cloning site EcoR1 (unknown if destroyed); 3′ cloning site BamH1 (unknown if destroyed)
Terms and licenses: Academic/Nonprofit Terms; Industry Terms: Not Available to Industry
Depositor comments: Human Rac1 sequence spanning nucleotides aa 171-192. The insert was from Dr. Natalie Lamarche-Vane (McGill University).
How to cite: pRFP-NLS was a gift from Kenneth Yamada (Addgene plasmid # 105296 ; http://n2t.net/addgene:105296 ; RRID:Addgene_105296)
