>Addgene plasmid #105296 | pRFP-NLS | depositor partial sequence | sequence record 199493 | Sequence of insert
GAATTCCGCGATCCGAGCAGTCCTCTGCCCGCCTCCCGTGAAGAAGAGGAAGAGAAAATGCCTGCTGTTG
TAAGGATCC
